>Addgene plasmid #44667 | PL08009A2A04 | depositor partial sequence | sequence record 61191 | PL08009A2A04 sequence 1205 bps
TTCGAAATGCTTGTAGATTTGACGTTTGAGGTGTTAAAAGATCAGCCCGATGACTTCGTAGAATATGTGT
CGAATTATTTTCTAAAGATTTACGACGAACAAGGTCACAATAAAGTTTATAAAAGTCCTCATAACGACCA
GTCCGATTCTTTCGTTAATTCTTTACTAGACAGTTTAGATTCAATTGATTCTGAAGACATAGAGGTTAAA
CCAAAAGCAAATTACCGTCGTAAAAGTGTTGCGGCAGAAAGAATTGATATGGACGACATAGACGACGATG
ATGACATTTATGCTGTCATTCCTAAAACTGATGAGCAAAGACAACGTTTGAAAGAAGTTTGTAAACAAAT
TTTGTTATTCCAGGCTTTGGATGATGATCAATTGAATCATGTAATTAATGCGATGTTTTTGGTAGAGCCA
AAGCCTGGCGAAAATATCATAGTCCAAGGCGATGATGGAGATAACTTTTACGTTATAGACTCTGGAATCT
TTAATTGCTACATCAAAGATGGTGATAAAGATAAGCTGATTCATGTTTATGAAAATGAAGGATTCTTTGG
AGAACTAGCACTGATGTACAACGCCGTAAGATCTGCTACTGTTACTGCTGAAACAGCAGGAACGCTGTGG
GCTATGGATCGTAAAACATTCCGCTCATTAGTGGTTGTACAAACGCATAATCGCAAGCAGATATATGATA
CGTTTTTGAAACAATTTCCAATATTTCAAGAAATGACGGCAAGTGAAAGGATGAATATTGCCGATGCGTT
GGTACCGAAAAAATATGACGATAAAGAAGTGATAATAAAACAAGGTCGGCCAGGTCAAGAAATGTTTTTC
ATCGAAAATGGAGAAGTTTTAATAACAAAAGTCCATCAAGGTAAAGAAATAGAAATCACTCGACTTCATG
TTGGGCAGTATTTCGGAGAATTAGCTTTACTGTCAAATCAGGCTCGACAGGCATCTGCACAGGCTGTCGG
TGAAACAAGATGCGCCATGTTGGACGTCAAAACATTTGAAAGATTGATGGGGCCTTGTCTTGAGATAATG
AAAAGAAATATAGAAGACTATAATACACAATTGGAAAACTTATTCGGTAAAGAAATTAATTAAATAAATC
AGTATTCATTTGTAATTTTTAAATATTATGTTTATTTTCACTGACGCAATTAAATTTTTAAAAATAAAAA
AAAAAAAAAAAAATG
