>Addgene plasmid #44667 | PL08009A2A04 | addgene partial sequence | sequence record 63682 | M13_pUC_fwd
ATACGACTCACTATAGGGCGAATTGGGTACCGGGCCCCCCCTCGAGGTCGACGGTATCGATAAGCTTGAT
ATCGAATTCCGTTGCTGTCGGAATAAATGAAAGTAAATAATTAATGCAGCAATTAAATGCAGACGTTCCT
GTAGGGTTTTTCGAAATGCTTGTAGATTTGACGTTTGAGGTGTTAAAAGATCAGCCCGATGACTTCGTAG
AATATGTGTCGAATTATTTTCTAAAGATTTACGACGAACAAGGTCACAATAAAGTTTATAAAAGTCCTCA
TAACGACCAGTCCGATTCTTTCGTTAATTCTTTACTAGACAGTTTAGATTCAATTGATTCTGAAGACATA
GAGGTTAAACCAAAAGCAAATTACCGTCGTAAAAGTGTTGCGGCAGAAAGAATTGATATGGACGACATAG
ACGACGATGATGACATTTATGCTGTCATTCCTAAAACTGATGAGCAAAGACAACGTTTGAAAGAAGTTTG
TAAACAAATTTTGTTATTCCAGGCTTTGGATGATGATCAATTGAATCATGTAATTAATGCGATGTTTTTG
GTAGAGCCAAAGCCTGGCGAAAATATCATAGTCCAAGGCGATGATGGAGATAACTTTTACGTTATAGACT
CTGGAATCTTTAATTGCTACATCAAAGATGGTGATAAAGATAAGCTGATTCATGTTTATGAAAATGAAGG
ATTCTTTGGAGAACTAGCACTGATGTACAACGCCGTAAGATCTGCTACTGTTACTGCTGAAACAGCAGGA
ACGCTGTGGGCTATGGATCGTAAAACATTCCGCTCATTAGTGGTTGTACAAACGCATAATCGCAAGCAGA
TATATGATACGTTTTTGAAACAATTTCCAATATTTCAAGAAATGACGGCAAGTGAAAGGATGAATATTG
