>Addgene plasmid #44667 | PL08009A2A04 | addgene partial sequence | sequence record 63683 | M13_pUC_rev
GATTACGCCAAGCGCGCAATTAACCCTCACTAAAGGGAACAAAAGCTGGAGCTCCACCGCGGTGGCGGCC
GCTCGCATTTTTTTTTTTTTTTTTTATTTTTAAAAATTTAATTGCGTCAGTGAAAATAAACATAATATTT
AAAAATTACAAATGAATACTGATTTATTTAATTAATTTCTTTACCGAATAAGTTTTCCAATTGTGTATTA
TAGTCTTCTATATTTCTTTTCATTATCTCAAGACAAGGCCCCATCAATCTTTCAAATGTTTTGACGTCCA
ACATGGCGCATCTTGTTTCACCGACAGCCTGTGCAGATGCCTGTCGAGCCTGATTTGACAGTAAAGCTAA
TTCTCCGAAATACTGCCCAACATGAAGTCGAGTGATTTCTATTTCTTTACCTTGATGGACTTTTGTTATT
AAAACTTCTCCATTTTCGATGAAAAACATTTCTTGACCTGGCCGACCTTGTTTTATTATCACTTCTTTAT
CGTCATATTTTTTCGGTACCAACGCATCGGCAATATTCATCCTTTCACTTGCCGTCATTTCTTGAAATAT
TGGAAATTGTTTCAAAAACGTATCATATATCTGCTTGCGATTATGCGTTTGTACAACCACTAATGAGCGG
AATGTTTTACGATCCATAGCCCACAGCGTTCCTGCTGTTTCAGCAGTAACAGTAGCAGATCTTACGGCGT
TGTACATCAGTGCTAGTTCTCCAAAGAATCCTTCATTTTCATAAACATGAATCAGCTTATCTTTATCACC
ATCTTTGATGTAGCAATTAAAGATTCCAGAGTCTATAACGTAAAAGTTATCTCCATCATCGCCTTGGACT
ATGATATTTTCGCCAGGCTTTGGCTCTACCAAAAACATCGCATTAATTACATGATTCAATTGATCATCAT
CCAAAGCCTGGAATAACAAAATTTGTTTACAAACTTCTTTCAAACGTTGTCTTTGCTCATCAGTTTTAGG
AATGACAGCATAAATGTCATCATCGTCGTCTATGTCGTCCA
