[The description below was written by a language model from this plasmid's Addgene catalogue record.]
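Description:
PL08009A2A04 is a cDNA clone from the planarian flatworm Schmidtea mediterranea carried in the pBluescript SK II (+) phagemid, a small (about 3 kb without insert) general-purpose bacterial cloning vector. It is maintained at high copy number in E. coli and selected with ampicillin. No feature table accompanies the record, so details of the backbone beyond the vector name, and the size of the insert itself, are not stated.

The insert is Smed-pka, also recorded as EST Contig 6310 and under a second clone designation, indicating that it derives from an expressed sequence tag collection; the name suggests a protein kinase A homologue, although the record does not say which subunit or whether the clone covers a full-length open reading frame. The fragment sits between the EcoRI and NotI sites of the polylinker, both of which remain intact and so can be used to excise or linearise around the insert. It is flanked by opposing bacteriophage promoters: T7 reads through the insert in the sense direction and T3 in the antisense direction. These promoters drive in vitro transcription rather than expression in cells, so the plasmid functions mainly as a template for making strand-specific RNA. Antisense transcripts from T3 would serve as riboprobes and sense transcripts from T7 as controls. This is consistent with the associated study, which identified molecular markers for the hermaphroditic reproductive system of S. mediterranea, where such clones are typically used for in situ hybridisation to map gene expression in tissues.
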