Addgene plasmid #44667: PL08009A2A04
Depositing lab: Phillip Newmark. Depositing organization: University of Illinois at Urbana-Champaign. Publication: Molecular markers to characterize the hermaphroditic reproductive system of the planarian Schmidtea mediterranea. Chong T, Stary JM, Wang Y, Newmark PA. BMC Dev Biol. 2011 Nov 10;11:69. 10.1186/1471-213X-11-69 PubMed 22074376.
Backbone
  Vector backbone: pBluescript SK II (+)
  Backbone size w/o insert (bp): 2961
Growth in bacteria
  Bacterial resistance: Ampicillin, 100 μg/mL
  Growth temperature: 37°C
  Growth strain: DH5alpha
  Copy number: High Copy
Gene/Insert
  Gene/Insert name: Smed-pka (alt names: EST Contig 6310; PL06022B2C08)
  Species: Schmidtea mediterranea
  GenBank ID: HO007035.1 DN316100.1
  Promoter: T7 sense, T3 antisense
  Cloning method: Restriction Enzyme; 5′ cloning site EcoRI (not destroyed); 3′ cloning site NotI (not destroyed)
  Sequencing primers: 5′ T7; 3′ T3
Terms and licenses: Academic/Nonprofit Terms; Industry Terms: Not Available to Industry
How to cite: PL08009A2A04 was a gift from Phillip Newmark (Addgene plasmid # 44667 ; http://n2t.net/addgene:44667 ; RRID:Addgene_44667)
